Addgene plasmid #141693: TFORF0770
Purpose: Lentiviral vector for overexpressing transcription factor ORFs with unique 24-bp barcodes. Barcodes facilitate identification of transcription factors in pooled screens.
Depositing lab: Feng Zhang. Depositing organization: Broad Institute. Publication: A transcription factor atlas of directed differentiation. Joung J, Ma S, Tay T, Geiger-Schuller KR, Kirchgatterer PC, Verdine VK, Guo B, Arias-Garcia MA, Allen WE, Singh A, Kuksenko O, Abudayyeh OO, Gootenberg JS, Fu Z, Macrae RK, Buenrostro JD, Regev A, Zhang F. Cell. 2023 Jan 5;186(1):209-229.e26. doi: 10.1016/j.cell.2022.11.026. PubMed 36608654.
Backbone
  Vector backbone: pLX_TRC317
  Backbone manufacturer: Broad Institute Genetic Perturbation Platform
  Backbone size w/o insert (bp): 8264
  Vector type: Mammalian Expression, Lentiviral
  Selectable markers: Puromycin
Growth in bacteria
  Bacterial resistance: Ampicillin, 100 μg/mL
  Growth temperature: 37°C
  Growth strain: NEB Stable
  Copy number: High Copy
Gene/Insert
  Gene/Insert name: MSX2
  Species: H. sapiens (human)
  Insert size (bp): 905
  Entrez Gene: MSX2 (a.k.a. CRS2, FPP, HOX8, MSH, PFM, PFM1)
  Promoter: EF1a
  Cloning method: Unknown
  Sequencing primers: 5′ GGGTGGAGACTGAAGTTAGGCCAG; 3′ CACATAGCGTAAAAGGAGCAACATAG
Terms and licenses: Academic/Nonprofit Terms; Industry Terms: Not Available to Industry
Depositor comments: NM_002449,ENST00000239243 . The transcription factor ORF portion of this plasmid was synthesized by Genewiz. Please test multiple small colonies in case of plasmid recombination. To make this collection available in a timely manner, a portion of this collection was not fully sequenced by Addgene. If an Addgene verified full plasmid sequence is not available, please contact us prior to placing an order to request the full sequence.
How to cite: TFORF0770 was a gift from Feng Zhang (Addgene plasmid # 141693 ; http://n2t.net/addgene:141693 ; RRID:Addgene_141693)
