[The description below was written by a language model from this plasmid's Addgene catalogue record and pLannotate feature annotations shown in this document.]
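Description:
TFORF0770 is a lentiviral mammalian expression plasmid built on the pLX_TRC317 backbone that carries the human MSX2 open reading frame, one member of a barcoded transcription factor ORF collection. It is propagated in E. coli through a high-copy ColE1/pUC-type origin with ampicillin selection (AmpR under its own bla promoter). The backbone also retains an f1 origin along with lac, T7 and T3 promoter remnants. The depositor notes that the plasmid can recombine, which is a common concern with LTR-containing vectors.

The viral portion follows a self-inactivating design. An RSV promoter drives a truncated HIV-1 5' LTR, followed by the Ψ packaging signal with a gag fragment, the RRE for Rev-dependent nuclear export, a cPPT/CTS element, and a ΔU3 3' LTR followed by an SV40 poly(A) signal. Two expression units sit between the LTRs. An SV40 early promoter/origin region lies upstream of the puromycin N-acetyltransferase gene, allowing selection of transduced cells. Further downstream, the EF-1α promoter drives MSX2, a homeodomain transcriptional regulator implicated in bone development and osteoblast differentiation. A WPRE after the ORF enhances transcript stability and expression. No epitope tag or fluorescent reporter is annotated.

According to the record, each ORF in the collection is paired with a unique 24-bp barcode. The barcode is not annotated in the feature table, so its position cannot be stated from the record. The short annotated U6 promoter fragment between the ORF and the WPRE appears to be a partial match rather than a functional RNA polymerase III unit. The construct is intended for overexpressing MSX2 in mammalian cells, with the barcode identifying the transcription factor in pooled screens such as directed-differentiation studies.
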