Features (pLannotate 1.2.2; 31 found; start..end, strand, type, name):
     11..237     +  promoter       RSV promoter: Rous sarcoma virus enhancer/promoter
    238..418     +  LTR            5' LTR (truncated): truncated 5' long terminal repeat (LTR) from HIV-1
    465..590     +  misc_feature   HIV-1 Ψ: packaging signal of human immunodeficiency virus type 1
    574..937     +  CDS            HIV-1 gag (fragment): gag protein from human immunodeficiency virus 1; gag
   1083..1316    +  misc_feature   RRE: The Rev response element (RRE) of HIV-1 allows for Rev-dependent mRNA export from the nucleus to the cytoplasm.
   1693..1719    +  CDS            Rev (fragment): human immunodeficiency virus 1 (HIV-1) Rev protein; rev; enhances nuclear export of unspliced and incompletely spliced viral mRNAs
   1726..1749    +  promoter       SV40 promoter (fragment): SV40 early promoter
   1750..1821    +  promoter       SV40 promoter (fragment): SV40 enhancer and early promoter
   1845..1980    +  rep_origin     SV40 ori: SV40 origin of replication
   2026..2622    +  CDS            PuroR (fragment): puromycin N-acetyltransferase; pac from Streptomyces; confers resistance to puromycin
   2671..2788    +  misc_feature   cPPT/CTS: central polypurine tract and central termination sequence of HIV-1
   2853..2919    +  CDS            small t antigen (fragment): SV40 (simian virus 40) small t antigen
   2926..4104    +  promoter       EF-1α promoter: strong constitutive promoter for human elongation factor EF-1α
   4121..4921    +  CDS            MSX2: MSX2_HUMAN - Also known as HOX8. Experimental evidence at protein level: Swiss-Prot protein existence level 1. Acts as a transcriptional regulator in bone development. Represses the ALPL promoter activity and antagonizes the stimulatory effect of DLX5 on ALPL expression during osteoblast differentiation. Probable morphogenetic role. May play a role in limb-pattern formation. In osteoblasts, suppresses transcription driven by the osteocalcin FGF response element (OCFRE). Binds to the homeodomain-response element of the ALPL promoter. From Homo sapiens (Human).
   4937..4990    +  promoter       U6 promoter (fragment): RNA polymerase III promoter for human U6 snRNA
   5032..5620    +  misc_feature   WPRE: woodchuck hepatitis virus posttranscriptional regulatory element
   5671..5690    +  misc_feature   cPPT/CTS (fragment): central polypurine tract and central termination sequence of HIV-1
   5692..5925    +  LTR            3' LTR (ΔU3): self-inactivating 3' long terminal repeat (LTR) from HIV-1
   6003..6124    +  polyA_signal   SV40 poly(A) signal: SV40 polyadenylation signal
   6164..6299    +  rep_origin     SV40 ori: SV40 origin of replication
   6320..6338    -  promoter       T7 promoter: promoter for bacteriophage T7 RNA polymerase
   6346..6501    +  CDS            lacZα (fragment): LacZα fragment of β-galactosidase; lacZ fragment
   6506..6934    +  rep_origin     f1 ori (sequence partly withheld): f1 bacteriophage origin of replication; arrow indicates direction of (+) strand synthesis
   6987..7091    +  promoter       AmpR promoter: bla
   7092..7952    +  CDS            AmpR: β-lactamase; bla; confers resistance to ampicillin, carbenicillin, and related antibiotics
   8123..8711    +  rep_origin     ori: high-copy-number ColE1/pMB1/pBR322/pUC origin of replication
   8894..8986    +  CDS            lacI (fragment): lac repressor; lacI; The lac repressor binds to the lac operator to inhibit transcription in E. coli. This inhibition can be relieved by adding lactose or isopropyl-β-D-thiogalactopyranoside (IPTG).
   8999..9020    +  protein_bind   CAP binding site: CAP binding activates transcription in the presence of cAMP. E. coli catabolite activator protein
   9035..9065    +  promoter       lac promoter: promoter for the E. coli lac operon
   9073..9089    +  protein_bind   lac operator: The lac repressor binds to the lac operator to inhibit transcription in E. coli. This inhibition can be relieved by adding lactose or isopropyl-β-D-thiogalactopyranoside (IPTG). lac repressor encoded by lacI
   9134..9152    +  promoter       T3 promoter: promoter for bacteriophage T3 RNA polymerase
>Addgene plasmid #141693 | TFORF0770 | addgene full sequence | sequence record 408934 | Addgene NGS Result
GCAAGCTTAATGTAGTCTTATGCAATACTCTTGTAGTCTTGCAACATGGTAACGATGAGTTAGCAACATG
CCTTACAAGGAGAGAAAAAGCACCGTGCATGCCGATTGGTGGAAGTAAGGTGGTACGATCGTGCCTTATT
AGGAAGGCAACAGACGGGTCTGACATGGATTGGACGAACCACTGAATTGCCGCATTGCAGAGATATTGTA
TTTAAGTGCCTAGCTCGATACATAAACGGGTCTCTCTGGTTAGACCAGATCTGAGCCTGGGAGCTCTCTG
GCTAACTAGGGAACCCACTGCTTAAGCCTCAATAAAGCTTGCCTTGAGTGCTTCAAGTAGTGTGTGCCCG
TCTGTTGTGTGACTCTGGTAACTAGAGATCCCTCAGACCCTTTTAGTCAGTGTGGAAAATCTCTAGCAGT
GGCGCCCGAACAGGGACTTGAAAGCGAAAGGGAAACCAGAGGAGCTCTCTCGACGCAGGACTCGGCTTGC
TGAAGCGCGCACGGCAAGAGGCGAGGGGCGGCGACTGGTGAGTACGCCAAAAATTTTGACTAGCGGAGGC
TAGAAGGAGAGAGATGGGTGCGAGAGCGTCAGTATTAAGCGGGGGAGAATTAGATCGCGATGGGAAAAAA
TTCGGTTAAGGCCAGGGGGAAAGAAAAAATATAAATTAAAACATATAGTATGGGCAAGCAGGGAGCTAGA
ACGATTCGCAGTTAATCCTGGCCTGTTAGAAACATCAGAAGGCTGTAGACAAATACTGGGACAGCTACAA
CCATCCCTTCAGACAGGATCAGAAGAACTTAGATCATTATATAATACAGTAGCAACCCTCTATTGTGTGC
ATCAAAGGATAGAGATAAAAGACACCAAGGAAGCTTTAGACAAGATAGAGGAAGAGCAAAACAAAAGTAA
GACCACCGCACAGCAAGCGGCCGCTGATCTTCAGACCTGGAGGAGGAGATATGAGGGACAATTGGAGAAG
TGAATTATATAAATATAAAGTAGTAAAAATTGAACCATTAGGAGTAGCACCCACCAAGGCAAAGAGAAGA
GTGGTGCAGAGAGAAAAAAGAGCAGTGGGAATAGGAGCTTTGTTCCTTGGGTTCTTGGGAGCAGCAGGAA
GCACTATGGGCGCAGCGTCAATGACGCTGACGGTACAGGCCAGACAATTATTGTCTGGTATAGTGCAGCA
GCAGAACAATTTGCTGAGGGCTATTGAGGCGCAACAGCATCTGTTGCAACTCACAGTCTGGGGCATCAAG
CAGCTCCAGGCAAGAATCCTGGCTGTGGAAAGATACCTAAAGGATCAACAGCTCCTGGGGATTTGGGGTT
GCTCTGGAAAACTCATTTGCACCACTGCTGTGCCTTGGAATGCTAGTTGGAGTAATAAATCTCTGGAACA
GATTTGGAATCACACGACCTGGATGGAGTGGGACAGAGAAATTAACAATTACACAAGCTTAATACACTCC
TTAATTGAAGAATCGCAAAACCAGCAAGAAAAGAATGAACAAGAATTATTGGAATTAGATAAATGGGCAA
GTTTGTGGAATTGGTTTAACATAACAAATTGGCTGTGGTATATAAAATTATTCATAATGATAGTAGGAGG
CTTGGTAGGTTTAAGAATAGTTTTTGCTGTACTTTCTATAGTGAATAGAGTTAGGCAGGGATATTCACCA
TTATCGTTTCAGACCCACCTCCCAACCCCGAGGGGACCCATGCATTGCATCTCAATTAGTCAGCAACCAG
GTGTGGAAAGTCCCCAGGCTCCCCAGCAGGCAGAAGTATGCAAAGCATGCGTCTCAATTAGTCAGCAACC
ATAGTCCCGCCCCTAACTCCGCCCATCCCGCCCCTAACTCCGCCCAGTTCCGCCCATTCTCCGCCCCATG
GCTGACTAATTTTTTTTATTTATGCAGAGGCCGAGGCCGCCTCGGCCTCTGAGCTATTCCAGAAGTAGTG
AGGAGGCTTTTTTGGAGGCCTAGGCTTTTGCAAAAAGCTTTCTAGAGGTACCACCGGAGCTTACCATGAC
CGAGTACAAGCCCACGGTGCGCCTCGCCACCCGCGACGACGTCCCCAGGGCCGTACGCACCCTCGCCGCC
GCGTTCGCCGACTACCCCGCCACGCGCCACACCGTCGATCCGGACCGCCACATCGAGCGGGTCACCGAGC
TGCAAGAACTCTTCCTCACGCGCGTCGGGCTCGACATCGGCAAGGTGTGGGTCGCGGACGACGGCGCCGC
CGTGGCGGTCTGGACCACGCCGGAGAGCGTCGAAGCGGGGGCGGTGTTCGCCGAGATCGGCCCGCGCATG
GCCGAGTTGAGCGGTTCCCGGCTGGCCGCGCAGCAACAGATGGAAGGCCTCCTGGCGCCGCACCGGCCCA
AGGAGCCCGCGTGGTTCCTGGCCACCGTCGGCGTCTCGCCCGACCACCAGGGCAAGGGTCTGGGCAGCGC
CGTCGTGCTCCCCGGAGTGGAGGCGGCCGAGCGCGCCGGGGTGCCCGCCTTCCTGGAGACCTCCGCGCCC
CGCAACCTCCCCTTCTACGAGCGGCTCGGCTTCACCGTCACCGCCGACGTCGAGGTGCCCGAAGGACCGC
GCACCTGGTGCATGACCCGCAAGCCCGGTGCCAGTTAACGAATTCTAGATCTTGAGACAAATGGCAGTAT
TCATCCACAATTTTAAAAGAAAAGGGGGGATTGGGGGGTACAGTGCAGGGGAAAGAATAGTAGACATAAT
AGCAACAGACATACAAACTAAAGAATTACAAAAACAAATTACAAAAATTCAAAATTTTCGGGTTTATTAC
AGGGACAGCAGAGATCCACTTTGGCGCCGGCTCGAGGCCTGCAGGTGCAAAGATGGATAAAGTTTTAAAC
AGAGAGGAATCTTTGCAGCTAATGGACCTTCTAGGTCTTGAAAGGAGTGGGAATTGGCTCCGGTGCCCGT
CAGTGGGCAGAGCGCACATCGCCCACAGTCCCCGAGAAGTTGGGGGGAGGGGTCGGCAATTGAACCGGTG
CCTAGAGAAGGTGGCGCGGGGTAAACTGGGAAAGTGATGTCGTGTACTGGCTCCGCCTTTTTCCCGAGGG
TGGGGGAGAACCGTATATAAGTGCAGTAGTCGCCGTGAACGTTCTTTTTCGCAACGGGTTTGCCGCCAGA
ACACAGGTAAGTGCCGTGTGTGGTTCCCGCGGGCCTGGCCTCTTTACGGGTTATGGCCCTTGCGTGCCTT
GAATTACTTCCACCTGGCTGCAGTACGTGATTCTTGATCCCGAGCTTCGGGTTGGAAGTGGGTGGGAGAG
TTCGAGGCCTTGCGCTTAAGGAGCCCCTTCGCCTCGTGCTTGAGTTGAGGCCTGGCCTGGGCGCTGGGGC
CGCCGCGTGCGAATCTGGTGGCACCTTCGCGCCTGTCTCGCTGCTTTCGATAAGTCTCTAGCCATTTAAA
ATTTTTGATGACCTGCTGCGACGCTTTTTTTCTGGCAAGATAGTCTTGTAAATGCGGGCCAAGATCTGCA
CACTGGTATTTCGGTTTTTGGGGCCGCGGGCGGCGACGGGGCCCGTGCGTCCCAGCGCACATGTTCGGCG
AGGCGGGGCCTGCGAGCGCGGCCACCGAGAATCGGACGGGGGTAGTCTCAAGCTGGCCGGCCTGCTCTGG
TGCCTGGCCTCGCGCCGCCGTGTATCGCCCCGCCCTGGGCGGCAAGGCTGGCCCGGTCGGCACCAGTTGC
GTGAGCGGAAAGATGGCCGCTTCCCGGCCCTGCTGCAGGGAGCTCAAAATGGAGGACGCGGCGCTCGGGA
GAGCGGGCGGGTGAGTCACCCACACAAAGGAAAAGGGCCTTTCCGTCCTCAGCCGTCGCTTCATGTGACT
CCACGGAGTACCGGGCGCCGTCCAGGCACCTCGATTAGTTCTCGAGCTTTTGGAGTACGTCGTCTTTAGG
TTGGGGGGAGGGGTTTTATGCGATGGAGTTTCCCCACACTGAGTGGGTGGAGACTGAAGTTAGGCCAGCT
TGGCACTTGATGTAATTCTCCTTGGAATTTGCCCTTTTTGAGTTTGGATCTTGGTTCATTCTCAAGCCTC
AGACAGTGGTTCAAAGTTTTTTTCTTCCATTTCAGGTGTCGTGAGGCTAGCACCGCCACCATGGCTTCTC
CGTCCAAAGGCAATGACTTGTTTTCGCCCGACGAGGAGGGCCCAGCAGTGGTGGCCGGACCAGGCCCGGG
GCCTGGGGGCGCCGAGGGGGCCGCGGAGGAGCGCCGCGTCAAGGTCTCCAGCCTGCCCTTCAGCGTGGAG
GCGCTCATGTCCGACAAGAAGCCGCCCAAGGAGGCGTCCCCGCTGCCGGCCGAAAGCGCCTCGGCCGGGG
CCACCCTGCGGCCACTGCTGCTGTCGGGGCACGGCGCTCGGGAAGCGCACAGCCCCGGGCCGCTGGTGAA
GCCCTTCGAGACCGCCTCGGTCAAGTCGGAAAATTCAGAAGATGGAGCGGCGTGGATGCAGGAACCCGGC
CGATATTCGCCGCCGCCAAGACATATGAGCCCTACCACCTGCACCCTGAGGAAACACAAGACCAATCGGA
AGCCGCGCACGCCCTTTACCACATCCCAGCTCCTCGCCCTGGAGCGCAAGTTCCGTCAGAAACAGTACCT
CTCCATTGCAGAGCGTGCAGAGTTCTCCAGCTCTCTGAACCTCACAGAGACCCAGGTCAAAATCTGGTTC
CAGAACCGAAGGGCCAAGGCGAAAAGACTGCAGGAGGCAGAACTGGAAAAGCTGAAAATGGCTGCAAAAC
CTATGCTGCCCTCCAGCTTCAGTCTCCCTTTCCCCATCAGCTCGCCCCTGCAGGCAGCGTCCATATATGG
AGCATCCTACCCGTTCCATAGACCTGTGCTTCCCATCCCGCCTGTGGGACTCTATGCCACGCCAGTGGGA
TATGGCATGTACCACCTGTCCTAGTAATGAACTAGTCCGTAACTTGAAAGTATTTCGATTTCTTGGCTTT
ATATATCTTGTGGAAAGGACGACCGGTCTTACAAGAGGAAACTAGAACGCGTTAAGTCGACAATCAACCT
CTGGATTACAAAATTTGTGAAAGATTGACTGGTATTCTTAACTATGTTGCTCCTTTTACGCTATGTGGAT
ACGCTGCTTTAATGCCTTTGTATCATGCTATTGCTTCCCGTATGGCTTTCATTTTCTCCTCCTTGTATAA
ATCCTGGTTGCTGTCTCTTTATGAGGAGTTGTGGCCCGTTGTCAGGCAACGTGGCGTGGTGTGCACTGTG
TTTGCTGACGCAACCCCCACTGGTTGGGGCATTGCCACCACCTGTCAGCTCCTTTCCGGGACTTTCGCTT
TCCCCCTCCCTATTGCCACGGCGGAACTCATCGCCGCCTGCCTTGCCCGCTGCTGGACAGGGGCTCGGCT
GTTGGGCACTGACAATTCCGTGGTGTTGTCGGGGAAATCATCGTCCTTTCCTTGGCTGCTCGCCTGTGTT
GCCACCTGGATTCTGCGCGGGACGTCCTTCTGCTACGTCCCTTCGGCCCTCAATCCAGCGGACCTTCCTT
CCCGCGGCCTGCTGCCGGCTCTGCGGCCTCTTCCGCGTCTTCGCCTTCGCCCTCAGACGAGTCGGATCTC
CCTTTGGGCCGCCTCCCCGCGTCGACTTTAAGACCAATGACTTACAAGGCAGCTGTAGATCTTAGCCACT
TTTTAAAAGAAAAGGGGGGACTGGAAGGGCTAATTCACTCCCAACGAAGACAAGATCTGCTTTTTGCTTG
TACTGGGTCTCTCTGGTTAGACCAGATCTGAGCCTGGGAGCTCTCTGGCTAACTAGGGAACCCACTGCTT
AAGCCTCAATAAAGCTTGCCTTGAGTGCTTCAAGTAGTGTGTGCCCGTCTGTTGTGTGACTCTGGTAACT
AGAGATCCCTCAGACCCTTTTAGTCAGTGTGGAAAATCTCTAGCAGTACGTATAGTAGTTCATGTCATCT
TATTATTCAGTATTTATAACTTGCAAAGAAATGAATATCAGAGAGTGAGAGGAACTTGTTTATTGCAGCT
TATAATGGTTACAAATAAAGCAATAGCATCACAAATTTCACAAATAAAGCATTTTTTTCACTGCATTCTA
GTTGTGGTTTGTCCAAACTCATCAATGTATCTTATCATGTCTGGCTCTAGCTATCCCGCCCCTAACTCCG
CCCATCCCGCCCCTAACTCCGCCCAGTTCCGCCCATTCTCCGCCCCATGGCTGACTAATTTTTTTTATTT
ATGCAGAGGCCGAGGCCGCCTCGGCCTCTGAGCTATTCCAGAAGTAGTGAGGAGGCTTTTTTGGAGGCCT
AGGGACGTACCCAATTCGCCCTATAGTGAGTCGTATTACGCGCGCTCACTGGCCGTCGTTTTACAACGTC
GTGACTGGGAAAACCCTGGCGTTACCCAACTTAATCGCCTTGCAGCACATCCCCCTTTCGCCAGCTGGCG
TAATAGCGAAGAGGCCCGCACCGATCGCCCTTCCCAACAGTTGCGCAGCCTGAATGGCGAATGGG
[124 nt withheld, positions 6506-6629]
C
[91 nt withheld, positions 6631-6721]
A
[49 nt withheld, positions 6723-6771]
CCTTTGACGTTGGAGTCCACGTTCTTT
[37 nt withheld, positions 6799-6835]
ACCCTATCTCGGTCTATTCTTTTGATTTATAAGGGATTTTGCCGATTTCGGCCTATTGGTTAAAAAATGA
GCTGATTTAACAAAAATTTAACGCGAATTTTAACAAAATATTAACGCTTACAATTTAGGTGGCACTTTTC
GGGGAAATGTGCGCGGAACCCCTATTTGTTTATTTTTCTAAATACATTCAAATATGTATCCGCTCATGAG
ACAATAACCCTGATAAATGCTTCAATAATATTGAAAAAGGAAGAGTATGAGTATTCAACATTTCCGTGTC
GCCCTTATTCCCTTTTTTGCGGCATTTTGCCTTCCTGTTTTTGCTCACCCAGAAACGCTGGTGAAAGTAA
AAGATGCTGAAGATCAGTTGGGTGCACGAGTGGGTTACATCGAACTGGATCTCAACAGCGGTAAGATCCT
TGAGAGTTTTCGCCCCGAAGAACGTTTTCCAATGATGAGCACTTTTAAAGTTCTGCTATGTGGCGCGGTA
TTATCCCGTATTGACGCCGGGCAAGAGCAACTCGGTCGCCGCATACACTATTCTCAGAATGACTTGGTTG
AGTACTCACCAGTCACAGAAAAGCATCTTACGGATGGCATGACAGTAAGAGAATTATGCAGTGCTGCCAT
AACCATGAGTGATAACACTGCGGCCAACTTACTTCTGACAACGATCGGAGGACCGAAGGAGCTAACCGCT
TTTTTGCACAACATGGGGGATCATGTAACTCGCCTTGATCGTTGGGAACCGGAGCTGAATGAAGCCATAC
CAAACGACGAGCGTGACACCACGATGCCTGTAGCAATGGCAACAACGTTGCGCAAACTATTAACTGGCGA
ACTACTTACTCTAGCTTCCCGGCAACAATTAATAGACTGGATGGAGGCGGATAAAGTTGCAGGACCACTT
CTGCGCTCGGCCCTTCCGGCTGGCTGGTTTATTGCTGATAAATCTGGAGCCGGTGAGCGTGGGTCTCGCG
GTATCATTGCAGCACTGGGGCCAGATGGTAAGCCCTCCCGTATCGTAGTTATCTACACGACGGGGAGTCA
GGCAACTATGGATGAACGAAATAGACAGATCGCTGAGATAGGTGCCTCACTGATTAAGCATTGGTAACTG
TCAGACCAAGTTTACTCATATATACTTTAGATTGATTTAAAACTTCATTTTTAATTTAAAAGGATCTAGG
TGAAGATCCTTTTTGATAATCTCATGACCAAAATCCCTTAACGTGAGTTTTCGTTCCACTGAGCGTCAGA
CCCCGTAGAAAAGATCAAAGGATCTTCTTGAGATCCTTTTTTTCTGCGCGTAATCTGCTGCTTGCAAACA
AAAAAACCACCGCTACCAGCGGTGGTTTGTTTGCCGGATCAAGAGCTACCAACTCTTTTTCCGAAGGTAA
CTGGCTTCAGCAGAGCGCAGATACCAAATACTGTTCTTCTAGTGTAGCCGTAGTTAGGCCACCACTTCAA
GAACTCTGTAGCACCGCCTACATACCTCGCTCTGCTAATCCTGTTACCAGTGGCTGCTGCCAGTGGCGAT
AAGTCGTGTCTTACCGGGTTGGACTCAAGACGATAGTTACCGGATAAGGCGCAGCGGTCGGGCTGAACGG
GGGGTTCGTGCACACAGCCCAGCTTGGAGCGAACGACCTACACCGAACTGAGATACCTACAGCGTGAGCT
ATGAGAAAGCGCCACGCTTCCCGAAGGGAGAAAGGCGGACAGGTATCCGGTAAGCGGCAGGGTCGGAACA
GGAGAGCGCACGAGGGAGCTTCCAGGGGGAAACGCCTGGTATCTTTATAGTCCTGTCGGGTTTCGCCACC
TCTGACTTGAGCGTCGATTTTTGTGATGCTCGTCAGGGGGGCGGAGCCTATGGAAAAACGCCAGCAACGC
GGCCTTTTTACGGTTCCTGGCCTTTTGCTGGCCTTTTGCTCACATGTTCTTTCCTGCGTTATCCCCTGAT
TCTGTGGATAACCGTATTACCGCCTTTGAGTGAGCTGATACCGCTCGCCGCAGCCGAACGACCGAGCGCA
GCGAGTCAGTGAGCGAGGAAGCGGAAGAGCGCCCAATACGCAAACCGCCTCTCCCCGCGCGTTGGCCGAT
TCATTAATGCAGCTGGCACGACAGGTTTCCCGACTGGAAAGCGGGCAGTGAGCGCAACGCAATTAATGTG
AGTTAGCTCACTCATTAGGCACCCCAGGCTTTACACTTTATGCTTCCGGCTCGTATGTTGTGTGGAATTG
TGAGCGGATAACAATTTCACACAGGAAACAGCTATGACCATGATTACGCCAAGCGCGCAATTAACCCTCA
CTAAAGGGAACAAAAGCTGGAGCT
