>Addgene plasmid #141693 | TFORF0770 | depositor partial sequence | sequence record 277216 | Insert
ACCGCCACCATGGCTTCTCCGTCCAAAGGCAATGACTTGTTTTCGCCCGACGAGGAGGGCCCAGCAGTGG
TGGCCGGACCAGGCCCGGGGCCTGGGGGCGCCGAGGGGGCCGCGGAGGAGCGCCGCGTCAAGGTCTCCAG
CCTGCCCTTCAGCGTGGAGGCGCTCATGTCCGACAAGAAGCCGCCCAAGGAGGCGTCCCCGCTGCCGGCC
GAAAGCGCCTCGGCCGGGGCCACCCTGCGGCCACTGCTGCTGTCGGGGCACGGCGCTCGGGAAGCGCACA
GCCCCGGGCCGCTGGTGAAGCCCTTCGAGACCGCCTCGGTCAAGTCGGAAAATTCAGAAGATGGAGCGGC
GTGGATGCAGGAACCCGGCCGATATTCGCCGCCGCCAAGACATATGAGCCCTACCACCTGCACCCTGAGG
AAACACAAGACCAATCGGAAGCCGCGCACGCCCTTTACCACATCCCAGCTCCTCGCCCTGGAGCGCAAGT
TCCGTCAGAAACAGTACCTCTCCATTGCAGAGCGTGCAGAGTTCTCCAGCTCTCTGAACCTCACAGAGAC
CCAGGTCAAAATCTGGTTCCAGAACCGAAGGGCCAAGGCGAAAAGACTGCAGGAGGCAGAACTGGAAAAG
CTGAAAATGGCTGCAAAACCTATGCTGCCCTCCAGCTTCAGTCTCCCTTTCCCCATCAGCTCGCCCCTGC
AGGCAGCGTCCATATATGGAGCATCCTACCCGTTCCATAGACCTGTGCTTCCCATCCCGCCTGTGGGACT
CTATGCCACGCCAGTGGGATATGGCATGTACCACCTGTCCTAGTAATGAACTAGTCCGTAACTTGAAAGT
ATTTCGATTTCTTGGCTTTATATATCTTGTGGAAAGGACGACCGGTCTTACAAGAGGAAACTAGA
