>Addgene plasmid #141693 | TFORF0770 | depositor partial sequence | sequence record 277217 | Barcode
CCGGTCTTACAAGAGGAAACTAGA
